Addgene plasmid #69818: pcDNA 3.2/V5-DEST NET1A S46A
Purpose: Expresses NET1A-V5 in mammalian cells
Depositing lab: Anne Brunet. Depositing organization: Stanford University. Publication: Identification of AMPK Phosphorylation Sites Reveals a Network of Proteins Involved in Cell Invasion and Facilitates Large-Scale Substrate Prediction. Schaffer BE, Levin RS, Hertz NT, Maures TJ, Schoof ML, Hollstein PE, Benayoun BA, Banko MR, Shaw RJ, Shokat KM, Brunet A. Cell Metab. 2015 Nov 3;22(5):907-21. doi: 10.1016/j.cmet.2015.09.009. Epub 2015 Oct 8. PubMed 26456332.
Backbone
  Vector backbone: pcDNA 3.2/V5-DEST
  Backbone size w/o insert (bp): 5394
  Total vector size (bp): 7122
  Vector type: Mammalian Expression
Growth in bacteria
  Bacterial resistance: Ampicillin, 100 μg/mL
  Growth temperature: 37°C
  Growth strain: NEB Stable
  Copy number: High Copy
Gene/Insert
  Gene/Insert name: Neuroepithelial cell-transforming gene 1 protein A (alt name: NET1A (short isoform of NET1), ARHGEF8)
  Species: H. sapiens (human)
  Insert size (bp): 1728
  Mutation: S46A
  Entrez Gene: NET1 (a.k.a. ARHGEF8, NET1A)
  Promoter: CMV
  Tag / fusion protein: V5 (C terminal on backbone)
  Cloning method: Gateway Cloning
  Sequencing primers: 5′ GGCACCAAAATCAACGGGACTTTC; 3′ GTCTCCTTCCGTGTTTCAGTTAGCC
Resource information
  A portion of this plasmid was derived from a plasmid made by: Vector is Gateway and cDNA is from Orfeome library (Open Biosystems)
Terms and licenses: Academic/Nonprofit Terms; Industry Terms: Not Available to Industry
How to cite: pcDNA 3.2/V5-DEST NET1A S46A was a gift from Anne Brunet (Addgene plasmid # 69818 ; http://n2t.net/addgene:69818 ; RRID:Addgene_69818)
