[The description below was written by a language model from this plasmid's Addgene catalogue record and pLannotate feature annotations shown in this document.]
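Description:
pcDNA 3.2/V5-DEST NET1A S46A is a 7,122 bp mammalian expression plasmid made by Gateway recombination of a human NET1A open reading frame, taken from an ORFeome library clone, into the pcDNA 3.2/V5-DEST destination vector. It is maintained in E. coli through a high-copy ColE1/pUC-type origin and ampicillin resistance (β-lactamase under its own promoter). An f1 origin is also present. For selection in mammalian cells the backbone carries a neomycin phosphotransferase gene driven by the SV40 enhancer/early promoter and terminated by an SV40 polyadenylation signal, which in principle allows G418 selection of stable transfectants.

The payload is the short isoform of NET1 (ARHGEF8), a guanine nucleotide exchange factor for RhoA, carrying a serine-to-alanine substitution at position 46. The coding sequence sits between residual attB1 and attB2 recombination sites, downstream of the human CMV immediate-early enhancer and promoter. It reads through attB2 into a backbone-encoded C-terminal V5 epitope tag, followed by the HSV thymidine kinase polyadenylation signal. A T7 promoter lies between the CMV promoter and the insert and could support in vitro transcription. Several short annotations in the feature table (an HIV-1 LTR fragment, a bGH poly(A) fragment, and ble, lacI and bom fragments) appear to be partial sequence matches or backbone remnants rather than functional elements.

The construct expresses V5-tagged NET1A in mammalian cells, with detection or immunoprecipitation through the tag. The associated publication concerns identification of AMPK phosphorylation sites, so S46A presumably serves as a non-phosphorylatable mutant for comparison with wild-type NET1A, although the record does not state this explicitly.
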