Features (pLannotate 1.2.2; 23 found; start..end, strand, type, name):
     36..80      -  misc_feature   bom (fragment): basis of mobility region from pBR322
    235..614     +  enhancer       CMV enhancer: human cytomegalovirus immediate early enhancer
    615..818     +  promoter       CMV promoter: human cytomegalovirus (CMV) immediate early promoter
    814..847     +  LTR            5' LTR (truncated) (fragment): truncated 5' long terminal repeat (LTR) from HIV-1
    863..881     +  promoter       T7 promoter: promoter for bacteriophage T7 RNA polymerase
    912..929     +  protein_bind   attB1 (fragment): mutant version of attB; core recombination site for the Gateway® BP reaction BP Clonase™
    995..2560    +  CDS            NET1 (fragment): ARHG8_HUMAN - Also known as ARHGEF8. Experimental evidence at protein level: Swiss-Prot protein existence level 1. Acts as guanine nucleotide exchange factor (GEF) for RhoA GTPase. May be involved in activation of the SAPK/JNK pathway Stimulates genotoxic stress-induced RHOB activity in breast cancer cells leading to their cell death. From Homo sapiens (Human).
   2562..2586    -  protein_bind   attB2: mutant version of attB; recombination site for the Gateway® BP reaction BP Clonase™
   2612..2653    +  CDS            V5 tag: epitope tag from simian virus 5
   2737..2785    +  polyA_signal   HSV TK poly(A) signal: herpes simplex virus thymidine kinase polyadenylation signal (Cole and Stacy, 1985)
   2876..2892    -  polyA_signal   bGH poly(A) signal (fragment): bovine growth hormone polyadenylation signal
   2987..3415    +  rep_origin     f1 ori (sequence partly withheld): f1 bacteriophage origin of replication; arrow indicates direction of (+) strand synthesis
   3429..3758    +  promoter       SV40 promoter: SV40 enhancer and early promoter
   3825..4616    +  CDS            neo: KKA2_KLEPN - Also known as kan, nptII. Experimental evidence at protein level: Swiss-Prot protein existence level 1. Resistance to kanamycin, neomycin, paromomycin, ribostamycin, butirosin and gentamicin B. From Klebsiella pneumoniae.
   4642..4800    +  CDS            ble (fragment): BLE_KLEPN - Experimental evidence at protein level: Swiss-Prot protein existence level 1. Binding protein with a strong affinity to the bleomycin family of antibiotics. Binds to CL990; an antimitotic-antibiotic compound. From Klebsiella pneumoniae.
   4795..4916    +  polyA_signal   SV40 poly(A) signal: SV40 polyadenylation signal
   4989..5005    -  protein_bind   lac operator: The lac repressor binds to the lac operator to inhibit transcription in E. coli. This inhibition can be relieved by adding lactose or isopropyl-β-D-thiogalactopyranoside (IPTG). lac repressor encoded by lacI
   5013..5043    -  promoter       lac promoter: promoter for the E. coli lac operon
   5058..5079    -  protein_bind   CAP binding site: CAP binding activates transcription in the presence of cAMP. E. coli catabolite activator protein
   5092..5184    -  CDS            lacI (fragment): lac repressor; lacI; The lac repressor binds to the lac operator to inhibit transcription in E. coli. This inhibition can be relieved by adding lactose or isopropyl-β-D-thiogalactopyranoside (IPTG).
   5367..5955    -  rep_origin     ori: high-copy-number ColE1/pMB1/pBR322/pUC origin of replication
   6126..6986    -  CDS            AmpR: β-lactamase; bla; confers resistance to ampicillin, carbenicillin, and related antibiotics
   6987..7091    -  promoter       AmpR promoter: bla
>Addgene plasmid #69818 | pcDNA 3.2/V5-DEST NET1A S46A | depositor full sequence | sequence record 142719 | pcDNA 3.2/V5-DEST NET1A S46A sequence 7122 bps
GACGGATCGGGAGATCTCCCGATCCCCTATGGTCGACTCTCAGTACAATCTGCTCTGATGCCGCATAGTT
AAGCCAGTATCTGCTCCCTGCTTGTGTGTTGGAGGTCGCTGAGTAGTGCGCGAGCAAAATTTAAGCTACA
ACAAGGCAAGGCTTGACCGACAATTGCATGAAGAATCTGCTTAGGGTTAGGCGTTTTGCGCTGCTTCGCG
ATGTACGGGCCAGATATACGCGTTGACATTGATTATTGACTAGTTATTAATAGTAATCAATTACGGGGTC
ATTAGTTCATAGCCCATATATGGAGTTCCGCGTTACATAACTTACGGTAAATGGCCCGCCTGGCTGACCG
CCCAACGACCCCCGCCCATTGACGTCAATAATGACGTATGTTCCCATAGTAACGCCAATAGGGACTTTCC
ATTGACGTCAATGGGTGGACTATTTACGGTAAACTGCCCACTTGGCAGTACATCAAGTGTATCATATGCC
AAGTACGCCCCCTATTGACGTCAATGACGGTAAATGGCCCGCCTGGCATTATGCCCAGTACATGACCTTA
TGGGACTTTCCTACTTGGCAGTACATCTACGTATTAGTCATCGCTATTACCATGGTGATGCGGTTTTGGC
AGTACATCAATGGGCGTGGATAGCGGTTTGACTCACGGGGATTTCCAAGTCTCCACCCCATTGACGTCAA
TGGGAGTTTGTTTTGGCACCAAAATCAACGGGACTTTCCAAAATGTCGTAACAACTCCGCCCCATTGACG
CAAATGGGCGGTAGGCGTGTACGGTGGGAGGTCTATATAAGCAGAGCTCTCTGGCTAACTAGAGAACCCA
CTGCTTACTGGCTTATCGAAATTAATACGACTCACTATAGGGAGACCCAAGCTGGCTAGTTAAGCTATCA
ACAAGTTTGTACAAAAAAGTTGGCATGGTGGCACATGATGAGACTGGAGGTCTCCTACCTATTAAAAGGA
CCATACGAGTCCTAGATGTCAATAACCAGTCCTTCAGAGAACAAGAGGAGCCAAGCAATAAAAGAGTTCG
ACCTCTGGCTCGTGTCACGGCCTTGGCAAATTTAATCTCTCCTGTAAGAAATGGAGCTGTCAGACGTTTT
GGTCAAACAATACAGTCATTTACCCTTCGTGGTGACCACAGATCCCCAGCCTCTGCCCAGAAGTTTTCTA
GCAGGTCAACAGTCCCAACACCCGCCAAGAGAAGGAGCAGTGCACTGTGGTCAGAGATGCTGGACATCAC
CATGAAGGAGTCTCTCACCACCAGGGAGATCAGACGGCAGGAGGCAATATATGAAATGTCCCGAGGTGAA
CAGGATTTAATTGAGGATCTCAAACTTGCAAGAAAGGCCTACCATGACCCCATGTTAAAGTTGTCCATCA
TGTCAGAAGAGGAACTCACACATATATTTGGTGATCTGGACTCTTACATACCTCTGCATGAAGATTTGTT
GACAAGAATAGGAGAAGCAACCAAGCCTGATGGAACAGTGGAGCAGATTGGTCACATTCTCGTGAGCTGG
TTACCGCGCTTGAATGCCTACAGAGGTTACTGTAGTAACCAGCTGGCAGCCAAAGCTCTTCTTGATCAAA
AGAAACAGGATCCAAGAGTCCAAGACTTCCTCCAGCGATGTCTCGAGTCTCCCTTCAGTCGAAAACTAGA
TCTTTGGAGTTTCCTAGATATCCCTCGAAGTCGCCTAGTCAAATACCCTTTACTGTTAAAAGAAATTCTT
AAACACACTCCAAAAGAGCACCCTGATGTTCAGCTTCTGGAGGATGCTATATTGATAATACAGGGAGTCC
TCTCTGATATCAACTTGAAGAAAGGTGAATCCGAGTGCCAGTATTACATCGACAAGCTGGAGTACCTGGA
TGAAAAGCAGAGGGACCCCAGAATCGAAGCGAGCAAAGTGCTGCTGTGCCATGGGGAGCTGCGGAGCAAG
AGTGGACATAAACTTTACATTTTCCTGTTTCAAGACATCTTGGTTCTGACTCGGCCCGTCACACGGAACG
AACGGCACTCTTACCAGGTTTACCGGCAGCCAATCCCAGTCCAAGAGCTAGTCCTAGAAGACCTGCAGGA
TGGAGATGTGAGAATGGGAGGCTCCTTTCGAGGAGCTTTCAGTAACTCAGAGAAAGCTAAAAATATCTTT
AGAATTCGCTTCCATGACCCCTCTCCAGCCCAGTCTCACACTCTGCAAGCCAATGACGTGTTCCACAAGC
AGCAGTGGTTCAACTGTATTCGAGCGGCCATTGCCCCCTTCCAGTCGGCAGGCAGTCCACCTGAGCTGCA
GGGCCTGCCGGAGCTGCACGAAGAGTGTGAGGGGAACCACCCCTCTGCGAGGAAACTCACAGCCCAGAGG
AGGGCATCCACAGTTTCCAGTGTTACTCAGGTAGAAGTTGATGAAAACGCTTACAGATGTGGCTCTGGCA
TGCAGATGGCAGAGGACAGCAAGAGCTTAAAGACACACCAGACACAGCCCGGCATCCGAAGAGCGAGGGA
CAAAGCCCTTTCTGGTGGCAAACGGAAAGAGACTTTGGTGTACCCAACTTTCTTGTACAAAGTGGTTGAT
CTAGAGGGCCCGCGGTTCGAAGGTAAGCCTATCCCTAACCCTCTCCTCGGTCTCGATTCTACGCGTACCG
GTTAGTAATGAGTTTAAACGGGGGAGGCTAACTGAAACACGGAAGGAGACAATACCGGAAGGAACCCGCG
CTATGACGGCAATAAAAAGACAGAATAAAACGCACGGGTGTTGGGTCGTTTGTTCATAAACGCGGGGTTC
GGTCCCAGGGCTGGCACTCTGTCGATACCCCACCGAGACCCCATTGGGGCCAATACGCCCGCGTTTCTTC
CTTTTCCCCACCCCACCCCCCAAGTTCGGGTGAAGGCCCAGGGCTCGCAGCCAACGTCGGGGCGGCAGGC
CCTGCCATAGCAGATCTGCGCAGCTGGGGCTCTAGGGGGTATCCCC
[124 nt withheld, positions 2987-3110]
C
[32 nt withheld, positions 3112-3143]
CA
[57 nt withheld, positions 3146-3202]
A
[49 nt withheld, positions 3204-3252]
CCTTTGACGTTGGAGTCCACGTTCTTT
[37 nt withheld, positions 3280-3316]
ACCCTATCTCGGTCTATTCTTTTGATTTATAAGGGATTTTGGGGATTTCGGCCTATTGGTTAAAAAATGA
GCTGATTTAACAAAAATTTAACGCGAATTAATTCTGTGGAATGTGTGTCAGTTAGGGTGTGGAAAGTCCC
CAGGCTCCCCAGCAGGCAGAAGTATGCAAAGCATGCATCTCAATTAGTCAGCAACCAGGTGTGGAAAGTC
CCCAGGCTCCCCAGCAGGCAGAAGTATGCAAAGCATGCATCTCAATTAGTCAGCAACCATAGTCCCGCCC
CTAACTCCGCCCATCCCGCCCCTAACTCCGCCCAGTTCCGCCCATTCTCCGCCCCATGGCTGACTAATTT
TTTTTATTTATGCAGAGGCCGAGGCCGCCTCTGCCTCTGAGCTATTCCAGAAGTAGTGAGGAGGCTTTTT
TGGAGGCCTAGGCTTTTGCAAAAAGCTCCCGGGAGCTTGTATATCCATTTTCGGATCTGATCAAGAGACA
GGATGAGGATCGTTTCGCATGATTGAACAAGATGGATTGCACGCAGGTTCTCCGGCCGCTTGGGTGGAGA
GGCTATTCGGCTATGACTGGGCACAACAGACAATCGGCTGCTCTGATGCCGCCGTGTTCCGGCTGTCAGC
GCAGGGGCGCCCGGTTCTTTTTGTCAAGACCGACCTGTCCGGTGCCCTGAATGAACTGCAGGACGAGGCA
GCGCGGCTATCGTGGCTGGCCACGACGGGCGTTCCTTGCGCAGCTGTGCTCGACGTTGTCACTGAAGCGG
GAAGGGACTGGCTGCTATTGGGCGAAGTGCCGGGGCAGGATCTCCTGTCATCTCACCTTGCTCCTGCCGA
GAAAGTATCCATCATGGCTGATGCAATGCGGCGGCTGCATACGCTTGATCCGGCTACCTGCCCATTCGAC
CACCAAGCGAAACATCGCATCGAGCGAGCACGTACTCGGATGGAAGCCGGTCTTGTCGATCAGGATGATC
TGGACGAAGAGCATCAGGGGCTCGCGCCAGCCGAACTGTTCGCCAGGCTCAAGGCGCGCATGCCCGACGG
CGAGGATCTCGTCGTGACCCATGGCGATGCCTGCTTGCCGAATATCATGGTGGAAAATGGCCGCTTTTCT
GGATTCATCGACTGTGGCCGGCTGGGTGTGGCGGACCGCTATCAGGACATAGCGTTGGCTACCCGTGATA
TTGCTGAAGAGCTTGGCGGCGAATGGGCTGACCGCTTCCTCGTGCTTTACGGTATCGCCGCTCCCGATTC
GCAGCGCATCGCCTTCTATCGCCTTCTTGACGAGTTCTTCTGAGCGGGACTCTGGGGTTCGCGAAATGAC
CGACCAAGCGACGCCCAACCTGCCATCACGAGATTTCGATTCCACCGCCGCCTTCTATGAAAGGTTGGGC
TTCGGAATCGTTTTCCGGGACGCCGGCTGGATGATCCTCCAGCGCGGGGATCTCATGCTGGAGTTCTTCG
CCCACCCCAACTTGTTTATTGCAGCTTATAATGGTTACAAATAAAGCAATAGCATCACAAATTTCACAAA
TAAAGCATTTTTTTCACTGCATTCTAGTTGTGGTTTGTCCAAACTCATCAATGTATCTTATCATGTCTGT
ATACCGTCGACCTCTAGCTAGAGCTTGGCGTAATCATGGTCATAGCTGTTTCCTGTGTGAAATTGTTATC
CGCTCACAATTCCACACAACATACGAGCCGGAAGCATAAAGTGTAAAGCCTGGGGTGCCTAATGAGTGAG
CTAACTCACATTAATTGCGTTGCGCTCACTGCCCGCTTTCCAGTCGGGAAACCTGTCGTGCCAGCTGCAT
TAATGAATCGGCCAACGCGCGGGGAGAGGCGGTTTGCGTATTGGGCGCTCTTCCGCTTCCTCGCTCACTG
ACTCGCTGCGCTCGGTCGTTCGGCTGCGGCGAGCGGTATCAGCTCACTCAAAGGCGGTAATACGGTTATC
CACAGAATCAGGGGATAACGCAGGAAAGAACATGTGAGCAAAAGGCCAGCAAAAGGCCAGGAACCGTAAA
AAGGCCGCGTTGCTGGCGTTTTTCCATAGGCTCCGCCCCCCTGACGAGCATCACAAAAATCGACGCTCAA
GTCAGAGGTGGCGAAACCCGACAGGACTATAAAGATACCAGGCGTTTCCCCCTGGAAGCTCCCTCGTGCG
CTCTCCTGTTCCGACCCTGCCGCTTACCGGATACCTGTCCGCCTTTCTCCCTTCGGGAAGCGTGGCGCTT
TCTCAATGCTCACGCTGTAGGTATCTCAGTTCGGTGTAGGTCGTTCGCTCCAAGCTGGGCTGTGTGCACG
AACCCCCCGTTCAGCCCGACCGCTGCGCCTTATCCGGTAACTATCGTCTTGAGTCCAACCCGGTAAGACA
CGACTTATCGCCACTGGCAGCAGCCACTGGTAACAGGATTAGCAGAGCGAGGTATGTAGGCGGTGCTACA
GAGTTCTTGAAGTGGTGGCCTAACTACGGCTACACTAGAAGGACAGTATTTGGTATCTGCGCTCTGCTGA
AGCCAGTTACCTTCGGAAAAAGAGTTGGTAGCTCTTGATCCGGCAAACAAACCACCGCTGGTAGCGGTGG
TTTTTTTGTTTGCAAGCAGCAGATTACGCGCAGAAAAAAAGGATCTCAAGAAGATCCTTTGATCTTTTCT
ACGGGGTCTGACGCTCAGTGGAACGAAAACTCACGTTAAGGGATTTTGGTCATGAGATTATCAAAAAGGA
TCTTCACCTAGATCCTTTTAAATTAAAAATGAAGTTTTAAATCAATCTAAAGTATATATGAGTAAACTTG
GTCTGACAGTTACCAATGCTTAATCAGTGAGGCACCTATCTCAGCGATCTGTCTATTTCGTTCATCCATA
GTTGCCTGACTCCCCGTCGTGTAGATAACTACGATACGGGAGGGCTTACCATCTGGCCCCAGTGCTGCAA
TGATACCGCGAGACCCACGCTCACCGGCTCCAGATTTATCAGCAATAAACCAGCCAGCCGGAAGGGCCGA
GCGCAGAAGTGGTCCTGCAACTTTATCCGCCTCCATCCAGTCTATTAATTGTTGCCGGGAAGCTAGAGTA
AGTAGTTCGCCAGTTAATAGTTTGCGCAACGTTGTTGCCATTGCTACAGGCATCGTGGTGTCACGCTCGT
CGTTTGGTATGGCTTCATTCAGCTCCGGTTCCCAACGATCAAGGCGAGTTACATGATCCCCCATGTTGTG
CAAAAAAGCGGTTAGCTCCTTCGGTCCTCCGATCGTTGTCAGAAGTAAGTTGGCCGCAGTGTTATCACTC
ATGGTTATGGCAGCACTGCATAATTCTCTTACTGTCATGCCATCCGTAAGATGCTTTTCTGTGACTGGTG
AGTACTCAACCAAGTCATTCTGAGAATAGTGTATGCGGCGACCGAGTTGCTCTTGCCCGGCGTCAATACG
GGATAATACCGCGCCACATAGCAGAACTTTAAAAGTGCTCATCATTGGAAAACGTTCTTCGGGGCGAAAA
CTCTCAAGGATCTTACCGCTGTTGAGATCCAGTTCGATGTAACCCACTCGTGCACCCAACTGATCTTCAG
CATCTTTTACTTTCACCAGCGTTTCTGGGTGAGCAAAAACAGGAAGGCAAAATGCCGCAAAAAAGGGAAT
AAGGGCGACACGGAAATGTTGAATACTCATACTCTTCCTTTTTCAATATTATTGAAGCATTTATCAGGGT
TATTGTCTCATGAGCGGATACATATTTGAATGTATTTAGAAAAATAAACAAATAGGGGTTCCGCGCACAT
TTCCCCGAAAAGTGCCACCTGACGTC
