>Addgene plasmid #69818 | pcDNA 3.2/V5-DEST NET1A S46A | addgene partial sequence | sequence record 142714 | CMV-F 5'-CGCAAATGGGCGGTAGGCGTG-3'
GCAGAGCTCTCTGGCTAACTAGAGAACCCACTGCTTACTGGCTTATCGAAATTAATACGACTCACTATAG
GGAGACCCAAGCTGGCTAGTTAAGCTATCAACAAGTTTGTACAAAAAAGTTGGCATGGTGGCACATGATG
AGACTGGAGGTCTCCTACCTATTAAAAGGACCATACGAGTCCTAGATGTCAATAACCAGTCCTTCAGAGA
ACAAGAGGAGCCAAGCAATAAAAGAGTTCGACCTCTGGCTCGTGTCACGGCCTTGGCAAATTTAATCTCT
CCTGTAAGAAATGGAGCTGTCAGACGTTTTGGTCAAACAATACAGTCATTTACCCTTCGTGGTGACCACA
GATCCCCAGCCTCTGCCCAGAAGTTTTCTAGCAGGTCAACAGTCCCAACACCCGCCAAGAGAAGGAGCAG
TGCACTGTGGTCAGAGATGCTGGACATCACCATGAAGGAGTCTCTCACCACCAGGGAGATCAGACGGCAG
GAGGCAATATATGAAATGTCCCGAGGTGAACAGGATTTAATTGAGGATCTCAAACTTGCAAGAAAGGCCT
ACCATGACCCCATGTTAAAGTTGTCCATCATGTCAGAAGAGGAACTCACACATATATTTGGTGATCTGGA
CTCTTACATACCTCTGCATGAAGATTTGTTGACAAGAATAGGAGAAGCAACCAAGCCTGATGGAACAGTG
GAGCAGATTGGTCACATTCTCGTGAGCTGGTTACCGCGCTTGAATGCCTACAGAGGTTACTGTAGTAACC
AGCTGGCAGCCAAAGCTCTTCTTGATCAAAAGAAACAGGATCCAAGAGTCCAAGACTTCCTCCAGCGATG
TCTCGAGTCTCCCTTCAGTCGAAAACTAGATCTTTGGAGTTTCCTAGATATCCCTCGAAGTCGCCTAGTC
