>Addgene plasmid #69818 | pcDNA 3.2/V5-DEST NET1A S46A | addgene partial sequence | sequence record 142717 | TK-pA-R2 5'-GGTGGGGAAAAGGAAGAAAC-3'
GGTGGGGTATCGACAGAGTGCCAGCCCTGGGACCGAACCCCGCGTTTATGAACAAACGACCCAACACCCG
TGCGTTTTATTCTGTCTTTTTATTGCCGTCATAGCGCGGGTTCCTTCCGGTATTGTCTCCTTCCGTGTTT
CAGTTAGCCTCCCCCGTTTAAACTCATTACTAACCGGTACGCGTAGAATCGAGACCGAGGAGAGGGTTAG
GGATAGGCTTACCTTCGAACCGCGGGCCCTCTAGATCAACCACTTTGTACAAGAAAGTTGGGTACACCAA
AGTCTCTTTCCGTTTGCCACCAGAAAGGGCTTTGTCCCTCGCTCTTCGGATGCCGGGCTGTGTCTGGTGT
GTCTTTAAGCTCTTGCTGTCCTCTGCCATCTGCATGCCAGAGCCACATCTGTAAGCGTTTTCATCAACTT
CTACCTGAGTAACACTGGAAACTGTGGATGCCCTCCTCTGGGCTGTGAGTTTCCTCGCAGAGGGGTGGTT
CCCCTCACACTCTTCGTGCAGCTCCGGCAGGCCCTGCAGCTCAGGTGGACTGCCTGCCGACTGGAAGGGG
GCAATGGCCGCTCGAATACAGTTGAACCACTGCTGCTTGTGGAACACGTCATTGGCTTGCAGAGTGTGAG
ACTGGGCTGGAGAGGGGTCATGGAAGCGAATTCTAAAGATATTTTTAGCTTTCTCTGAGTTACTGAAAGC
TCCTCGAAAGGAGCCTCCCATTCTCACATCTCCATCCTGCAGGTCTTCTAGGACTAGCTCTTGGACTGGG
ATTGGCTGCCGGTAAACCTGGTAAGAGTGCCGTTCGTTCCGTGTGACGGGCCGAGTCAGAACCAAGATGT
CTTGAAACAGGAAAATGTAAAGTTTATGTCCACTCTTGCTCCGCAGCTCCCCATGGCACAGCAGCACTTT
GCTCGCTTCGATTCTGGGGTCCCTCTGCTTTTCATCCAGGTACTCCAGCTTGTCGATGTAATACTGGCAC
TCGGATTCACCTTTCTTCAAGTTGATATCAGA
